Addgene plasmid #176447: pVRC8400-SARS-CoV-2-RBD-K417N-L452R-T478K-AVI
Purpose: Expresses SARS-CoV-2 RBD domain containing K417N-L452R-T478K mutations with single chain Fc, HRV3C protease cleavage site, and AVI tag
Depositing lab: Peter Kwong. Depositing organization: National Institute of Allergy and Infectious Diseases (NIAID). Publication: Molecular probes of spike ectodomain and its subdomains for SARS-CoV-2 variants, Alpha through Omicron. Teng IT, Nazzari AF, Choe M, Liu T, Oliveira de Souza M, Petrova Y, Tsybovsky Y, Wang S, Zhang B, Artamonov M, Madan B, Huang A, Lopez Acevedo SN, Pan X, Ruckwardt TJ, DeKosky BJ, Mascola JR, Misasi J, Sullivan NJ, Zhou T, Kwong PD. PLoS One. 2022 May 24;17(5):e0268767. doi: 10.1371/journal.pone.0268767. eCollection 2022. PubMed 35609088.
Backbone
  Vector backbone: pVRC8400
  Vector type: Mammalian Expression
Growth in bacteria
  Bacterial resistance: Kanamycin, 50 μg/mL
  Growth temperature: 37°C
  Growth strain: DH5alpha
  Copy number: Unknown
Gene/Insert
  Gene/Insert name: SARS-CoV-2-RBD-K417N-L452R-T478K
  Mutation: K417N, L452R, T478K
  Entrez Gene: S (a.k.a. GU280_gp02, spike glycoprotein)
  Tag / fusion protein: scFc (N terminal on insert); HRV3C (N terminal on insert); AVI (C terminal on insert)
Terms and licenses: Academic/Nonprofit Terms; Industry Terms: Not Available to Industry
How to cite: pVRC8400-SARS-CoV-2-RBD-K417N-L452R-T478K-AVI was a gift from Peter Kwong (Addgene plasmid # 176447 ; http://n2t.net/addgene:176447 ; RRID:Addgene_176447)
