[The description below was written by a language model from this plasmid's Addgene catalogue record and pLannotate feature annotations shown in this document.]
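Description:
pVRC8400-SARS-CoV-2-RBD-K417N-L452R-T478K-AVI is a mammalian expression plasmid of about 6.6 kb, built on the pVRC8400 backbone, for producing a tagged receptor-binding domain (RBD) of the SARS-CoV-2 spike glycoprotein carrying the K417N, L452R and T478K substitutions. It is propagated in E. coli from a high-copy ColE1/pUC-type origin and selected with kanamycin through an aph(3')-Ia gene. Short fragments annotated as bla, a Tn903 transposition protein, rop and bom appear to be backbone remnants rather than functional elements.

The expression cassette is driven by the human CMV immediate-early enhancer and promoter. These are followed by a truncated HTLV-1 5' LTR segment and a fragment of modified CMV intron A, a leader arrangement generally used to boost transcript processing and expression, and the cassette ends with the bovine growth hormone polyadenylation signal. The open reading frame begins with a short match to a mouse immunoglobulin heavy-chain variable gene, most plausibly a secretion leader, although the record does not say so. Next come human IgG1 constant-region sequence, corresponding to the single-chain Fc (scFc) listed in the catalogue entry, and then the spike RBD fragment. According to the record, an HRV3C protease site lies between the scFc and the RBD and an AVI tag sits at the RBD C terminus, though neither short element is annotated in the feature table.

This layout would allow Fc-based capture of the fusion, release of the RBD by HRV3C cleavage, and site-specific biotinylation of the AVI tag by BirA. The associated publication describes such constructs as molecular probes for spike subdomains of SARS-CoV-2 variants.
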