Features (pLannotate 1.2.2; 15 found; start..end, strand, type, name):
    200..271     -  CDS            bla(M) (fragment): β-lactamase lacking the signal sequence; bla(M); allows cytosolic expression of β-lactamase
    283..429     -  CDS            TRA2_ECOLX (fragment): Protein predicted: Swiss-Prot protein existence level 4. Required for transposition of transposon Tn903. From Escherichia coli.
    570..1385    -  CDS            KanR: aminoglycoside phosphotransferase; aph(3')-Ia; confers resistance to kanamycin in bacteria or G418 (Geneticin®) in eukaryotes
   1508..1595    -  promoter       AmpR promoter (fragment): bla
   1690..1725    +  CDS            rop (fragment): Rop protein, which maintains plasmids at low copy number; rop
   1827..1925    +  misc_feature   bom (fragment): basis of mobility region from pBR322
   2011..2390    +  enhancer       CMV enhancer: human cytomegalovirus immediate early enhancer
   2391..2594    +  promoter       CMV promoter: human cytomegalovirus (CMV) immediate early promoter
   2683..2910    +  LTR            5' LTR (truncated) (fragment): truncated 5' long terminal repeat (LTR) from human T-cell leukemia virus (HTLV) type 1
   2914..3024    +  intron         CMV intron (fragment): modified intron A from human cytomegalovirus
   3075..3143    +  CDS            Ighv1-61 (fragment): HVM05_MOUSE - Also known as Igh-VJ558. Experimental evidence at protein level: Swiss-Prot protein existence level 1. From Mus musculus (Mouse).
   3477..4493    +  CDS            IGHG1: IGHG1_HUMAN - Experimental evidence at protein level: Swiss-Prot protein existence level 1. Constant region of immunoglobulin heavy chains. Immunoglobulins, also known as antibodies, are membrane-bound or secreted glycoproteins produced by B lymphocytes. In the recognition phase of humoral immunity, the membrane-bound immunoglobulins serve as receptors which, upon binding of a specific antigen, trigger the clonal expansion and differentiation of B lymphocytes into immunoglobulins- secreting plasma cells. Secreted immunoglobulins mediate the effector phase of humoral immunity, which results in
   4548..5174    +  CDS            S (fragment): SPIKE_SARS2 - Experimental evidence at protein level: Swiss-Prot protein existence level 1. [Spike glycoprotein]: May down-regulate host tetherin (BST2) by lysosomal degradation, thereby counteracting its antiviral activity. From Severe acute respiratory syndrome coronavirus 2 (2019-nCoV) (SARS-CoV-2).
   5236..5460    +  polyA_signal   bGH poly(A) signal: bovine growth hormone polyadenylation signal
   5998..28      -  rep_origin     ori (across the origin): high-copy-number ColE1/pMB1/pBR322/pUC origin of replication
>Addgene plasmid #176447 | pVRC8400-SARS-CoV-2-RBD-K417N-L452R-T478K-AVI | addgene full sequence | sequence record 347364 | Addgene NGS Result
GATTACGCGCAGAAAAAAAGGATCTCAAGAAGATCCTTTGATCTTTTCTACGGGGTCTGACGCTCAGTGG
AACGAAAACTCACGTTAAGGGATTTTGGTCATGAGATTATCAAAAAGGATCTTCACCTAGATCCTTTTAA
ATTAAAAATGAAGTTTTAAATCAATCTAAAGTATATATGAGTAAACTTGGTCTGACAGTTACCAATGCTT
AATCAGTGAGGCACCTATCTCAGCGATCTGTCTATTTCGTTCATCCATAGTTGCCTGACTCGGGGGGGGG
GGGCGCTGAGGTCTGCCTCGTGAAGAAGGTGTTGCTGACTCATACCAGGCCTGAATCGCCCCATCATCCA
GCCAGAAAGTGAGGGAGCCACGGTTGATGAGAGCTTTGTTGTAGGTGGACCAGTTGGTGATTTTGAACTT
TTGCTTTGCCACGGAACGGTCTGCGTTGTCGGGAAGATGCGTGATCTGATCCTTCAACTCAGCAAAAGTT
CGATTTATTCAACAAAGCCGCCGTCCCGTCAAGTCAGCGTAATGCTCTGCCAGTGTTACAACCAATTAAC
CAATTCTGATTAGAAAAACTCATCGAGCATCAAATGAAACTGCAATTTATTCATATCAGGATTATCAATA
CCATATTTTTGAAAAAGCCGTTTCTGTAATGAAGGAGAAAACTCACCGAGGCAGTTCCATAGGATGGCAA
GATCCTGGTATCGGTCTGCGATTCCGACTCGTCCAACATCAATACAACCTATTAATTTCCCCTCGTCAAA
AATAAGGTTATCAAGTGAGAAATCACCATGAGTGACGACTGAATCCGGTGAGAATGGCAAAAGCTTATGC
ATTTCTTTCCAGACTTGTTCAACAGGCCAGCCATTACGCTCGTCATCAAAATCACTCGCATCAACCAAAC
CGTTATTCATTCGTGATTGCGCCTGAGCGAGACGAAATACGCGATCGCTGTTAAAAGGACAATTACAAAC
AGGAATCGAATGCAACCGGCGCAGGAACACTGCCAGCGCATCAACAATATTTTCACCTGAATCAGGATAT
TCTTCTAATACCTGGAATGCTGTTTTCCCGGGGATCGCAGTGGTGAGTAACCATGCATCATCAGGAGTAC
GGATAAAATGCTTGATGGTCGGAAGAGGCATAAATTCCGTCAGCCAGTTTAGTCTGACCATCTCATCTGT
AACATCATTGGCAACGCTACCTTTGCCATGTTTCAGAAACAACTCTGGCGCATCGGGCTTCCCATACAAT
CGATAGATTGTCGCACCTGATTGCCCGACATTATCGCGAGCCCATTTATACCCATATAAATCAGCATCCA
TGTTGGAATTTAATCGCGGCCTCGAGCAAGACGTTTCCCGTTGAATATGGCTCATAACACCCCTTGTATT
ACTGTTTATGTAAGCAGACAGTTTTATTGTTCATGATGATATATTTTTATCTTGTGCAATGTAACATCAG
AGATTTTGAGACACAACGTGGCTTTCCCCCCCCCCCCATTATTGAAGCATTTATCAGGGTTATTGTCTCA
TGAGCGGATACATATTTGAATGTATTTAGAAAAATAAACAAATAGGGGTTCCGCGCACATTTCCCCGAAA
AGTGCCACCTGACGTCTAAGAAACCATTATTATCATGACATTAACCTATAAAAATAGGCGTATCACGAGG
CCCTTTCGTCTCGCGCGTTTCGGTGATGACGGTGAAAACCTCTGACACATGCAGCTCCCGGAGACGGTCA
CAGCTTGTCTGTAAGCGGATGCCGGGAGCAGACAAGCCCGTCAGGGCGCGTCAGCGGGTGTTGGCGGGTG
TCGGGGCTGGCTTAACTATGCGGCATCAGAGCAGATTGTACTGAGAGTGCACCATATGCGGTGTGAAATA
CCGCACAGATGCGTAAGGAGAAAATACCGCATCAGATTGGCTATTGGCCATTGCATACGTTGTATCCATA
TCATAATATGTACATTTATATTGGCTCATGTCCAACATTACCGCCATGTTGACATTGATTATTGACTAGT
TATTAATAGTAATCAATTACGGGGTCATTAGTTCATAGCCCATATATGGAGTTCCGCGTTACATAACTTA
CGGTAAATGGCCCGCCTGGCTGACCGCCCAACGACCCCCGCCCATTGACGTCAATAATGACGTATGTTCC
CATAGTAACGCCAATAGGGACTTTCCATTGACGTCAATGGGTGGAGTATTTACGGTAAACTGCCCACTTG
GCAGTACATCAAGTGTATCATATGCCAAGTACGCCCCCTATTGACGTCAATGACGGTAAATGGCCCGCCT
GGCATTATGCCCAGTACATGACCTTATGGGACTTTCCTACTTGGCAGTACATCTACGTATTAGTCATCGC
TATTACCATGGTGATGCGGTTTTGGCAGTACATCAATGGGCGTGGATAGCGGTTTGACTCACGGGGATTT
CCAAGTCTCCACCCCATTGACGTCAATGGGAGTTTGTTTTGGCACCAAAATCAACGGGACTTTCCAAAAT
GTCGTAACAACTCCGCCCCATTGACGCAAATGGGCGGTAGGCGTGTACGGTGGGAGGTCTATATAAGCAG
AGCTCGTTTAGTGAACCGTCAGATCGCCTGGAGACGCCATCCACGCTGTTTTGACCTCCATAGAAGACAC
CGGGACCGATCCAGCCTCCATCGGCTCGCATCTCTCCTTCACGCGCCCGCCGCCCTACCTGAGGCCGCCA
TCCACGCCGGTTGAGTCGCGTTCTGCCGCCTCCCGCCTGTGGTGCCTCCTGAACTGCGTCCGCCGTCTAG
GTAAGTTTAAAGCTCAGGTCGAGACCGGGCCTTTGTCCGGCGCTCCCTTGGAGCCTACCTAGACTCAGCC
GGCTCTCCACGCTTTGCCTGACCCTGCTTGCTCAACTCTAGTTAACGGTGGAGGGCAGTGTAGTCTGAGC
AGTACTCGTTGCTGCCGCGCGCGCCACCAGACATAATAGCTGACAGACTAACAGACTGTTCCTTTCCATG
GGTCTTTTCTGCAGTCACCGTCGTCGACACGTGTGATCAGATATCGCGGCCGCTCTAGACCACCATGGGA
TGGTCATGTATCATCCTTTTTCTAGTAGCAACTGCAACCGGTGTACATTCCGCACCAGAGCTGCTGGGAG
GACCTAGCGTGTTCCTGTTTCCCCCTAAGCCTAAGGACACCCTGATGATCAGCCGGACCCCAGAGGTGAC
ATGCGTGGTGGTGGACGTGTCCCACGAGGACCCCGAGGTGAAGTTCAACTGGTACGTGGATGGCGTGGAG
GTGCACAATGCCAAGACCAAGCCAAGGGAGGAGCAGTACAACTCTACCTATCGCGTGGTGAGCGTGCTGA
CAGTGCTGCACCAGGACTGGCTGAACGGCAAGGAGTACAAGTGTAAGGTGTCTAATAAGGCCCTGCCTGC
CCCAATCGAGAAGACCATCAGCAAGGCAAAGGGACAGCCAAGGGAGCCTCAGGTGTATACCCTGCCACCC
AGCCGCGACGAGCTGACAAAGAACCAGGTGTCCCTGTACTGCCTGGTGAAGGGCTTCTATCCTTCCGATA
TCGCCGTGGAGTGGGAGTCTAATGGCCAGCCAGAGAACAATTACAAGACCACACCTCCAGTGCTGGACTC
CGATGGCTCTTTCTTTCTGTATTCCAAGCTGACCGTGGATAAGAGCCGGTGGCAGCAGGGCAACGTGTTT
AGCTGTTCCGTGATGCACGAGGCCCTGCACAATCACTACACACAGAAGTCTCTGAGCCTGTCCCCCGGCA
AGGGAGGAGGAGGCAGCGGCGGAGGAGGCTCCGGAGGCGGCGGCTCTGGCGGCGGCGGCAGCGCCCCTGA
ACTGCTGGGAGGACCAAGCGTGTTCCTGTTTCCACCTAAGCCCAAAGATACCCTGATGATCTCCAGGACC
CCTGAAGTCACCTGCGTGGTCGTGGACGTGTCTCATGAGGACCCCGAAGTCAAGTTCAACTGGTACGTGG
ACGGAGTCGAAGTCCATAACGCCAAGACCAAGCCTAGAGAAGAGCAGTACAACTCCACCTATAGAGTGGT
GTCTGTGCTGACAGTGCTGCATCAGGATTGGCTGAATGGCAAGGAATATAAGTGTAAGGTGAGCAATAAG
GCCCTGCCCGCCCCTATCGAGAAGACCATCTCTAAAGCCAAAGGACAGCCAAGGGAGCCACAGGTGTATA
CACTGCCACCCAGCCGGGACGAGCTGACCAAGAACCAGGTGAGCCTGACATGTCTGGTCAAGGGCTTCTA
CCCCAGTGACATTGCTGTGGAGTGGGAGTCCAATGGCCAGCCTGAGAACAATTATAAAACTACCCCACCA
GTGCTGGACAGCGATGGCTCCTTCTTTCTGACCAGCAAGCTGACAGTGGATAAGTCCCGCTGGCAGCAGG
GAAACGTGTTTTCTTGTAGCGTGATGCATGAGGCCCTGCATAACCACTACACCCAGAAGTCCCTGTCTCT
GAGCCCAGGCAAGGGAGGCAGCGGAGGCGGAGGCAGCGGAGGCCTGGAGGTGCTGTTTCAGGGCCCTCCA
AACATTACCAACCTCTGCCCCTTCGGCGAGGTGTTTAACGCCACAAGATTTGCCTCCGTTTACGCCTGGA
ATAGAAAGAGAATCAGCAATTGTGTGGCCGACTACTCCGTGCTGTATAACAGCGCCTCTTTCAGCACCTT
CAAGTGCTACGGCGTTTCCCCAACAAAGCTGAATGACCTGTGCTTCACCAACGTGTACGCCGACTCCTTC
GTAATTAGAGGCGATGAGGTGCGGCAGATCGCACCAGGCCAGACCGGTAACATCGCTGACTACAACTATA
AGCTGCCTGATGATTTTACAGGCTGCGTGATCGCCTGGAACTCTAACAACCTGGATAGCAAGGTGGGCGG
CAACTACAACTACCGGTACCGGCTGTTTCGCAAGTCTAACCTGAAACCTTTCGAGAGAGACATCTCCACA
GAGATCTACCAGGCCGGTTCTAAGCCTTGTAACGGGGTGGAAGGCTTCAACTGTTACTTCCCTCTGCAAA
GCTACGGCTTCCAGCCTACCAATGGAGTCGGCTACCAGCCATACCGGGTGGTCGTGCTGTCCTTCGAGTT
ACTCCACGCCCCCGCCACCGTCTGCGGTGGAGGAGGCCTGGTGCCACAGCAGAGCGGAGGCCTGAACGAC
ATCTTCGAGGCCCAGAAGATCGAGTGGCACGAGGGCTGATGAGGATCCAGATCTGCTGTGCCTTCTAGTT
GCCAGCCATCTGTTGTTTGCCCCTCCCCCGTGCCTTCCTTGACCCTGGAAGGTGCCACTCCCACTGTCCT
TTCCTAATAAAATGAGGAAATTGCATCGCATTGTCTGAGTAGGTGTCATTCTATTCTGGGGGGTGGGGTG
GGGCAGGACAGCAAGGGGGAGGATTGGGAAGACAATAGCAGGCATGCTGGGGATGCGGTGGGCTCTATGG
GTACCCAGGTGCTGAAGAATTGACCCGGTTCCTCCTGGGCCAGAAAGAAGCAGGCACATCCCCTTCTCTG
TGACACACCCTGTCCACGCCCCTGGTTCTTAGTTCCAGCCCCACTCATAGGACACTCATAGCTCAGGAGG
GCTCCGCCTTCAATCCCACCCGCTAAAGTACTTGGAGCGGTCTCTCCCTCCCTCATCAGCCCACCAAACC
AAACCTAGCCTCCAAGAGTGGGAAGAAATTAAAGCAAGATAGGCTATTAAGTGCAGAGGGAGAGAAAATG
CCTCCAACATGTGAGGAAGTAATGAGAGAAATCATAGAATTTTAAGGCCATGATTTAAGGCCATCATGGC
CTTAATCTTCCGCTTCCTCGCTCACTGACTCGCTGCGCTCGGTCGTTCGGCTGCGGCGAGCGGTATCAGC
TCACTCAAAGGCGGTAATACGGTTATCCACAGAATCAGGGGATAACGCAGGAAAGAACATGTGAGCAAAA
GGCCAGCAAAAGGCCAGGAACCGTAAAAAGGCCGCGTTGCTGGCGTTTTTCCATAGGCTCCGCCCCCCTG
ACGAGCATCACAAAAATCGACGCTCAAGTCAGAGGTGGCGAAACCCGACAGGACTATAAAGATACCAGGC
GTTTCCCCCTGGAAGCTCCCTCGTGCGCTCTCCTGTTCCGACCCTGCCGCTTACCGGATACCTGTCCGCC
TTTCTCCCTTCGGGAAGCGTGGCGCTTTCTCATAGCTCACGCTGTAGGTATCTCAGTTCGGTGTAGGTCG
TTCGCTCCAAGCTGGGCTGTGTGCACGAACCCCCCGTTCAGCCCGACCGCTGCGCCTTATCCGGTAACTA
TCGTCTTGAGTCCAACCCGGTAAGACACGACTTATCGCCACTGGCAGCAGCCACTGGTAACAGGATTAGC
AGAGCGAGGTATGTAGGCGGTGCTACAGAGTTCTTGAAGTGGTGGCCTAACTACGGCTACACTAGAAGAA
CAGTATTTGGTATCTGCGCTCTGCTGAAGCCAGTTACCTTCGGAAAAAGAGTTGGTAGCTCTTGATCCGG
CAAACAAACCACCGCTGGTAGCGGTGGTTTTTTTGTTTGCAAGCAGCA
